>Addgene plasmid #78970 | PP276 | depositor full sequence | sequence record 147715 | PP276 sequence 6651 bps
CCGTTCCGGTGCTCACCGCGCGCGACGTCGCCGGAGCGGTCGAGTTCTGGACCGACCGGCTCGGGTTCTC
CCGGGACTTCGTGGAGGACGACTTCGCCGGTGTGGTCCGGGACGACGTGACCCTGTTCATCAGCGCGGTC
CAGGACCAGGTGGTGCCGGACAACACCCTGGCCTGGGTGTGGGTGCGCGGCCTGGACGAGCTGTACGCCG
AGTGGTCGGAGGTCGTGTCCACGAACTTCCGGGACGCCTCCGGGCCGGCCATGACCGAGATCGGCGAGCA
GCCGTGGGGGCGGGAGTTCGCCCTGCGCGACCCGGCCGGCAACTGCGTGCACTTCGTGGCCGAGGAGCAG
GACTGACACGTCCGACGGCGGCCCACGGGTCCCAGGCCTCGGAGATCCGTCCCCCTTTTCCTTTGTCGAT
ATCATGTAATTAGTTATGTCACGCTTACATTCACGCCCTCCCCCCACATCCGCTCTAACCGAAAAGGAAG
GAGTTAGACAACCTGAAGTCTAGGTCCCTATTTATTTTTTTATAGTTATGTTAGTATTAAGAACGTTATT
TATATTTCAAATTTTTCTTTTTTTTCTGTACAGACGCGTGTACGCATGTAACATTATACTGAAAACCTTG
CTTGAGAAGGTTTTGGGACGCTCGAAGGCTTTAATTTGCAAGCTGGAGACCAACATGTGAGCAAAAGGCC
AGCAAAAGGCCAGGAACCGTAAAAAGGCCGCGTTGCTGGCGTTTTTCCATAGGCTCCGCCCCCCTGACGA
GCATCACAAAAATCGACGCTCAAGTCAGAGGTGGCGAAACCCGACAGGACTATAAAGATACCAGGCGTTT
CCCCCTGGAAGCTCCCTCGTGCGCTCTCCTGTTCCGACCCTGCCGCTTACCGGATACCTGTCCGCCTTTC
TCCCTTCGGGAAGCGTGGCGCTTTCTCAATGCTCACGCTGTAGGTATCTCAGTTCGGTGTAGGTCGTTCG
CTCCAAGCTGGGCTGTGTGCACGAACCCCCCGTTCAGCCCGACCGCTGCGCCTTATCCGGTAACTATCGT
CTTGAGTCCAACCCGGTAAGACACGACTTATCGCCACTGGCAGCAGCCACTGGTAACAGGATTAGCAGAG
CGAGGTATGTAGGCGGTGCTACAGAGTTCTTGAAGTGGTGGCCTAACTACGGCTACACTAGAAGGACAGT
ATTTGGTATCTGCGCTCTGCTGAAGCCAGTTACCTTCGGAAAAAGAGTTGGTAGCTCTTGATCCGGCAAA
CAAACCACCGCTGGTAGCGGTGGTTTTTTTGTTTGCAAGCAGCAGATTACGCGCAGAAAAAAAGGATCTC
AAGAAGATCCTTTGATCTTTTCTACGGGGTCTGACGCTCAGTGGAACGAAAACTCACGTTAAGGGATTTT
GGTCATGAGATCAGATCTGAGCTCGTTTGGCCGTGGCCGTGCTCGTCCTCGTCGGCCGGCTTGTCGACGA
CGGCGGTCTCCGTCGTCAGGATCATCCGGGCCACAAGCTTGCTGACAGAAGCCTCAAGAAAAAAAAAATT
CTTCTTCGACTATGCTGGAGGCAGAGATGATCGAGCCGGTAGTTAACTATATATAGCTAAATTGGTTCCA
TCACCTCGAGTTCAATTCTTGATTTAGTATACACATAACCAAATTTGGATCAAGTTTGAAGTAAAACTTT
AACTTCAGCTCCTTACATTTGCACTAAGATCTCTGCTACTCTGGTCCCAAGTGAACCACCTTTTGGACCC
TATTGACCGGACCTTAACTTGCCAAACCTAAACGCTTAATGCCTCAGACGTTTTAATGCCTCTCAACACC
TCCAAGGTTGCTTTCTTGAGCATGCCTACTAGGGACTTTAACGAACTGTGGGGTTGCAGACAGTTTCAGG
CGTGTCCCGACCAATATGGCCTACTAGACTCTCTGAAAAATCACAGTTTTCCAGTAGTTCCGATCAAATT
ACCATCGAAATGGTCCCATAAACGGACATTTGACATCCGTTCCTGAATTATAGTCTTCCACCGTGGATCA
TGGTGTTCCTTTTTTTCCCAAAGAATATCAGCATCCCTTAACTACGTTAGGTCAGTGATGACAATGGACC
AAATTGTTGCAAGGTTTTTCTTTTTCTTTCATCGGCACATTTCAGCCTCACATGCGACTATTATCGATCA
ATGAAATCCATCAAGATTGAAATCTTAAAATTGCCCCTTTCACTTGACAGGATCCTTTTTTGTAGAAATG
TCTTGGTGTCCTCGTCCAATCAGGTAGCCATCTCTGAAATATCTGGCTCCGTTGCAACTCCGAACGACCT
GCTGGCAACGTAAAATTCTCCGGGGTAAAACTTTAATGTGGAGTAATGGAACCAGAAACGTCTCTTCCCT
TCTCTCTCCTTCCACCGCCCGTTACCGTCCCTAGGAAATTTTACTCTGCTGGAGAGCTTCTTCTACGGCC
CCCTTGCAGCAATGCTCTTCCCAGCATTACGTTGCGGGTAAAACGGAGGTCGTGTACCCGACCTAGCAGC
CCAGGGATGGAAAAGTCCCGGCCGTCGCTGGCAATAATAGCGGGCGGACGCATGTCATGAGATTATTGGA
AACCACCAGAATCGAATATAAAAGGCGAACACCTTTCCCAATTTTGGTTTCTCCTGACCCAAAGACTTTA
AATTTCCCTATCAGTGATAGAGATCTCCCTATCAGTGATAGAGATAATTTATTTGTCCCTATTTCAATCA
ATTGAACAACTATCAAAACACACTAGTAAAAATGCGCGGAGCTCCTAAGAAAAAGCGCAAAGTCCGGCCG
GCATCTAGACCCGGGGAGCGCCCCTTCCAGTGTCGCATTTGCATGCGGAACTTTTCGCGCCAGGACAGGC
TTGACAGGCATACCCGTACTCATACCGGTGAAAAACCGTTTCAGTGTCGGATCTGTATGCGAAATTTCTC
CCAGAAGGAGCACTTGGCGGGGCATCTACGTACGCACACCGGCGAGAAGCCATTCCAATGCCGAATATGC
ATGCGCAACTTCAGTCGCCGCGACAACCTGAACCGGCACCTAAAAACCCACCTGAGGAACATATGCGGCG
GAGGCACACCTGCAGCTGCGTCGACTCTAGAGGATCCATCTGCTGGAGACATGAGAGCTGCCAACCTTTG
GCCAAGCCCGCTCATGATCAAACGCTCTAAGAAGAACAGCCTGGCCTTGTCCCTGACGGCCGACCAGATG
GTCAGTGCCTTGTTGGATGCTGAGCCCCCCATACTCTATTCCGAGTATGATCCTACCAGACCCTTCAGTG
AAGCTTCGATGATGGGCTTACTGACCAACCTGGCAGACAGGGAGCTGGTTCACATGATCAACTGGGCGAA
GAGGGTGCCAGGCTTTGTGGATTTGACCCTCCATGATCAGGTCCACCTTCTAGAATGTGCCTGGCTAGAG
ATCCTGATGATTGGTCTCGTCTGGCGCTCCATGGAGCACCCAGTGAAGCTACTGTTTGCTCCTAACTTGC
TCTTGGACAGGAACCAGGGAAAATGTGTAGAGGGCATGGTGGAGATCTTCGACATGCTGCTGGCTACATC
ATCTCGGTTCCGCATGATGAATCTGCAGGGAGAGGAGTTTGTGTGCCTCAAATCTATTATTTTGCTTAAT
TCTGGAGTGTACACATTTCTGTCCAGCACCCTGAAGTCTCTGGAAGAGAAGGACCATATCCACCGAGTCC
TGGACAAGATCACAGACACTTTGATCCACCTGATGGCCAAGGCAGGCCTGACCCTGCAGCAGCAGCACCA
GCGGCTGGCCCAGCTCCTCCTCATCCTCTCCCACATCAGGCACATGAGTAACAAAGGCATGGAGCATCTG
TACAGCATGAAGTGCAAGAACGTGGTGCCCCTCTATGACCTGCTGCTGGAGATGCTGGACGCCCACCGCC
TACATGCGCCCACTAGCCGTGGAGGGGCATCCGTGGAGGAGACGGACCAAAGCCACTTGGCCACTGCGGG
CTCTACTTCATCGCCTAGGGCCGACGCGCTGGACGATTTCGATCTCGACATGCTGGGTTCTGATGCCCTC
GATGACTTTGACCTGGATATGTTGGGAAGCGACGCATTGGATGACTTTGATCTGGACATGCTCGGCTCCG
ATGCTCTGGACGATTTCGATCTCGATATGTTAATTAACTACCCGTACGACGTTCCGGACTACGCTTCTTG
AGGTACCATCGGTAGACCGGTCTTGCTAGATTCTAATCAAGAGGATGTCAGAATGCCATTTGCCTGAGAG
ATGCAGGCTTCATTTTTGATACTTTTTTATTTGTAACCTATATAGTATAGGATTTTTTTTGTCATTTTGT
TTCTTCTCGTACGAGCTTGCTCCTGATCAGCCTATCTCGCAGCTGATGAATATCTTGTGGTAGGGGTTTG
GGAAAATCATTCGAGTTTGATGTTTTTCTTGGTATTTCCCACTCCTCTTCAGAGTACAGAAGATTAAGTG
AGAGCTAGCATATCATATAGAAGTCATCGCGGCAGATCAATTCATCAATCGGAGTGAGGATATTGCGAGT
TTACCACCATCAATCGGAGTGAGGATCTCCAATTGGTGACGGTCCAGTCATCAATCGGAGTGAGGATTCA
GCTGCTTCTCGAGGCCGCACATCAATCGGAGTGAGGATGTACAGGGTGGGCTGTTCCACCATCAATCGGA
GTGAGGATTTGCGTCAATGGGGCGGAGTTCATCAATCGGAGTGAGGATATCGAAGTCATCGAGAGCACTC
ATCAATCGGAGTGAGGATATACTCCACCCATTGACGTCACATCAATCGGAGTGAGGATTGGAACCAGAAG
GGTCTCTTCATCAATCGGAGTGAGGATACCCTATGGGCGCGCCTAGGGCAGTTTGAGTTTAAAATAGGAA
ATATAAACAAATATACCGCGAAAAAGGTTTGTTTATAGCTTTTCGCCTGGTGCCGTACGGTATAAATACA
TACTCTCCTCCCCCCCCTGGTTCTCTTTTTCTTTTGTTACTTACATTTTACCGTTCCGTCACTCGCTTCA
CTCAACAACAAAAGAATTCATGGTGAGCAAGGGCGAGGAGCTGTTCACCGGGGTGGTGCCCATCCTGGTC
GAGCTGGACGGCGACGTAAACGGCCACAAGTTCAGCGTGTCCGGCGAGGGCGAGGGCGATGCCACCTACG
GCAAGCTGACCCTGAAGTTCATCTGCACCACCGGCAAGCTGCCCGTGCCCTGGCCCACCCTCGTGACCAC
CCTGACCTACGGCGTGCAGTGCTTCAGCCGCTACCCCGACCACATGAAGCAGCACGACTTCTTCAAGTCC
GCCATGCCCGAAGGCTACGTCCAGGAGCGCACCATCTTCTTCAAGGACGACGGCAACTACAAGACCCGCG
CCGAGGTGAAGTTCGAGGGCGACACCCTGGTGAACCGCATCGAGCTGAAGGGCATCGACTTCAAGGAGGA
CGGCAACATCCTGGGGCACAAGCTGGAGTACAACTACAACAGCCACAACGTCTATATCATGGCCGACAAG
CAGAAGAACGGCATCAAGGTGAACTTCAAGATCCGCCACAACATCGAGGACGGCAGCGTGCAGCTCGCCG
ACCACTACCAGCAGAACACCCCCATCGGCGACGGCCCCGTGCTGCTGCCCGACAACCACTACCTGAGCAC
CCAGAGCGCCCTGAGCAAAGACCCCAACGAGAAGCGCGATCACATGGTCCTGCTGGAGTTCGTGACCGCC
GCCGGGATCACTCTCGGCATGGACGAGCTGTACAAGGCCGCGGCGGCCGCCAGCTTTCTAGAACAAAAAC
TCATCTCAGAAGAGGATCTGAATAGCGCCGTCGACCATCATCATCATCATCATTGACCGGTCTTGCTAGA
TTCTAATCAAGAGGATGTCAGAATGCCATTTGCCTGAGAGATGCAGGCTTCATTTTTGATACTTTTTTAT
TTGTAACCTATATAGTATAGGATTTTTTTTGTCATTTTGTTTCTTCTCGTACGAGCTTGCTCCTGATCAG
CCTATCTCGCAGCTGATGAATATCTTGTGGTAGGGGTTTGGGAAAATCATTCGAGTTTGATGTTTTTCTT
GGTATTTCCCACTCCTCTTCAGAGTACAGAAGATTAAGTGAGACCTTCGTTTGTGCGGATCCCCCACACA
CCATAGCTTCAAAATGTTTCTACTCCTTTTTTACTCTTCCAGATTTTCTCGGACTCCGCGCATCGCCGTA
CCACTTCAAAACACCCAAGCACAGCATACTAAATTTTCCCTCTTTCTTCCTCTAGGGTGTCGTTAATTAC
CCGTACTAAAGGTTTGGAAAAGAAAAAAGAGACCGCCTCGTTTCTTTTTCTTCGTCGAAAAAGGCAATAA
AAATTTTTATCACGTTTCTTTTTCTTGAAATTTTTTTTTTTAGTTTTTTTCTCTTTCAGTGACCTCCATT
GATATTTAAGTTAATAAACGGTCTTCAATTTCTCAAGTTTCAGTTTCATTTTTCTTGTTCTATTACAACT
TTTTTTACTTCTTGTTCATTAGAAAGAAAGCATAGCAATCTAATCTAAGGGGCGGTGTTGACAATTAATC
ATCGGCATAGTATATCGGCATAGTATAATACGACAAGGTGAGGAACTAAACCATGGCCAAGTTGACCAGT
G
Features (pLannotate 1.2.2; 21 found; start..end, strand, type, name):
    422..669     +  terminator     CYC1 terminator: S. cerevisiae CYC1; transcription terminator for CYC1
    744..1332    -  rep_origin     ori: high-copy-number ColE1/pMB1/pBR322/pUC origin of replication
   1427..1513    -  CDS            groL1 (fragment): CH601_MYCA1 - Also known as groEL1 From Mycobacterium avium (strain 104).
   2227..2665    +  promoter       GAP promoter (fragment): promoter for Pichia pastoris glyceraldehyde-3-phosphate dehydrogenase
   2665..2683    +  protein_bind   tet operator: tetO; bacterial operator O2 for the tetR and tetA genes tetracycline repressor TetR
   2686..2705    +  promoter       PLtetO-1 promoter (fragment): modified phage lambda PL promoter with tet operator sites (Lutz and Bujard, 1997)
   2705..2743    +  promoter       GAP promoter (fragment): promoter for Pichia pastoris glyceraldehyde-3-phosphate dehydrogenase
   3100..3117    -  misc_feature   MCS (fragment): pUC18/19 multiple cloning site
   3122..4004    +  CDS            ERT2 (fragment): mutated ligand-binding domain of the human estrogen receptor (Feil et al., 1997)
   4013..4162    +  CDS            VP64: tetrameric repeat of the minimal activation domain of herpes simplex virus VP16 (Beerli et al., 1998)
   4237..4483    +  terminator     AOX1 terminator: Pichia pastoris AOX1; transcription terminator for AOX1
   4490..4508    +  promoter       CUP1 promoter (fragment): S. cerevisiae CUP1; inducible metallothionein promoter, regulated by Cu2+
   4577..4602    +  CDS            CyPet (fragment): cyan fluorescent protein optimized for FRET with YPet (Nguyen and Daugherty, 2005)
   4697..4719    -  promoter       CMV promoter (fragment): human cytomegalovirus (CMV) immediate early promoter
   4779..4799    -  enhancer       CMV enhancer (fragment): human cytomegalovirus immediate early enhancer; contains an 18-bp deletion relative to the standard CMV enhancer
   5060..5776    +  CDS            EGFP: EGFP is a basic (constitutively fluorescent) green fluorescent protein published in 1996, derived from Aequorea victoria. It is reported to be a rapidly-maturing weak dimer with moderate acid sensitivity.
   5846..5863    +  CDS            capTEV™ (fragment): composite tag for in vivo biotinylation, TEV protease cleavage, and 6xHis tagging
   5887..6133    +  terminator     AOX1 terminator: Pichia pastoris AOX1; transcription terminator for AOX1
   6148..6559    +  promoter       TEF1 promoter: S. cerevisiae TEF1; promoter for EF-1α
   6567..6614    +  promoter       EM7 promoter: synthetic bacterial promoter&nbsp
   6633..356     +  CDS            BleoR (across the origin): antibiotic-binding protein; Sh ble from Streptoalloteichus hindustanus; confers resistance to bleomycin, phleomycin, and Zeocin™
