[The description below was written by a language model from this plasmid's Addgene catalogue record and pLannotate feature annotations shown in this document.]
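Description:
PP276 is a yeast expression plasmid built on the pPICZ A backbone, a vector family designed for Pichia pastoris. It replicates in E. coli through a high-copy ColE1/pUC-type origin, and no yeast replication origin is annotated. Selection in both hosts relies on a single Sh ble (BleoR) gene conferring Zeocin resistance. This gene is driven by tandem TEF1 (yeast) and EM7 (bacterial) promoters and followed by the CYC1 terminator.

The feature table shows two expression units. In the first, a Pichia GAP promoter, interrupted near its 3' end by a tet operator-like segment, lies upstream of a reading frame containing the ERT2 mutated estrogen receptor ligand-binding domain fused to the VP64 activation domain, ending at an AOX1 terminator. This arrangement is consistent with a hormone-responsive synthetic transcriptional activator. About 350 bp between the promoter and ERT2 is unannotated, so the record does not identify any DNA-binding domain. The second unit contains EGFP followed by a short hit consistent with a His tag and a second AOX1 terminator. The region upstream of EGFP carries only very short matches (CUP1, CyPet and CMV fragments of about 20 bp) that are probably spurious. The catalogue entry names GCW14 as the minimal promoter, and it may lie in this region, perhaps with activator binding sites, but the annotation does not show it directly. "GAP6" in the catalogue entry appears to refer to the modified GAP promoter variant.

The construct belongs to a promoter/minimal-promoter comparison set that uses GFP as the readout. It was developed for programmable, inducible production of biologics in yeast.
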