Addgene plasmid #78970: PP276
Purpose: Promoter: GAP6, minimal Promoter: GCW14. Figure 4. Expresses GFP.
Depositing lab: Timothy Lu. Depositing organization: Massachusetts Institute of Technology. Publication: Synthetic biology and microbioreactor platforms for programmable production of biologics at the point-of-care. Perez-Pinera P, Han N, Cleto S, Cao J, Purcell O, Shah KA, Lee K, Ram R, Lu TK. Nat Commun. 2016 Jul 29;7:12211. doi: 10.1038/ncomms12211. PubMed 27470089.
Backbone
  Vector backbone: pPICZ A
  Vector type: Yeast Expression
  Selectable markers: Zeocin
Growth in bacteria
  Bacterial resistance: Bleocin (Zeocin), 50 μg/mL
  Growth temperature: 37°C
  Growth strain: DH5alpha
  Copy number: Unknown
Gene/Insert
  Gene/Insert name: GFP
Terms and licenses: Academic/Nonprofit Terms; Industry Terms: Not Available to Industry
How to cite: PP276 was a gift from Timothy Lu (Addgene plasmid # 78970 ; http://n2t.net/addgene:78970 ; RRID:Addgene_78970)
