>Addgene plasmid #78970 | PP276 | addgene partial sequence | sequence record 153689 | EGFP-N 5'-CGTCGCCGTCCAGCTCGACCAG-3'
TTGCTCACCATGAATTCTTTTGTTGTTGAGTGAAGCGAGTGACGGAACGGTAAAATGTAAGTAACAAAAG
AAAAAGAGAACCAGGGGGGGGAGGAGAGTATGTATTTATACCGTACGGCACCAGGCGAAAAGCTATAAAC
AAACCTTTTTCGCGGTATATTTGTTTATATTTCCTATTTTAAACTCAAACTGCCCTAGGCGCGCCCATAG
GGTATCCTCACTCCGATTGATGAAGAGACCCTTCTGGTTCCAATCCTCACTCCGATTGATGTGACGTCAA
TGGGTGGAGTATATCCTCACTCCGATTGATGAGTGCTCTCGATGACTTCGATATCCTCACTCCGATTGAT
GAACTCCGCCCCATTGACGCAAATCCTCACTCCGATTGATGGTGGAACAGCCCACCCTGTACATCCTCAC
TCCGATTGATGTGCGGCCTCGAGAAGCAGCTGAATCCTCACTCCGATTGATGACTGGACCGTCACCAATT
GGAGATCCTCACTCCGATTGATGGTGGTAAACTCGCAATATCCTCACTCCGATTGATGAATTGATCTGCC
GCGATGACTTCTATATGATATGCTAGCTCTCACTTAATCTTCTGTACTCTGAAGAGGAGTGGGAAATACC
AAGAAAAACATCAAACTCGAATGATTTTCCCAAACCCCTACCACAAGATATTCATCAGCTGCGAGATAGG
CTGATCAGGAGCAAGCTCGTACGAGAAGAAACAAAATGACAAAAAAAATCCTATACTATATAGGTTACAA
ATAAAAAAGTATCAAAAATGAAGCCTGCATCTCTCAGGCAAATGGCATTCTGACATCCTCTTGATTAGAA
TCTAGCAAGACCGGTCTACCGATGGTACCTCAAGAAGCGTAGTCCGGAACGTCGTACGGGTAGTTAATTA
ACATATCGAGATCGAA
